Addgene plasmid #200249: Tol2_8xCTS-ECFP
Purpose: Zebrafish transgenics; Plasmid encodes the sgRNA2_8xCTS-ECFP reporter and could be stably integrated in the zebrafish genome using Tol2 transgenesis
Depositing lab: Tatjana Sauka-Spengler. Depositing organization: University of Oxford. Publication: Specific Modulation of CRISPR Transcriptional Activators through RNA-Sensing Guide RNAs in Mammalian Cells and Zebrafish Embryos. Pelea O, Mayes S, Ferry QRV, Fulga TA, Sauka-Spengler T. bioRxiv 2023.05.08.539738 10.1101/2023.05.08.539738.
Backbone
  Vector backbone: pMTB2_NLS_Cas9_NLS_2a_Citrine
  Vector type: zebrafish expression
Growth in bacteria
  Bacterial resistance: Ampicillin, 100 μg/mL
  Growth temperature: 37°C
  Growth strain: DH5alpha
  Copy number: High Copy
Gene/Insert
  Gene/Insert name: 8xCTS-ECFP
  Species: Synthetic
  Cloning method: Restriction Enzyme; 5′ cloning site Unknown (unknown if destroyed); 3′ cloning site Unknown (unknown if destroyed)
Terms and licenses: Academic/Nonprofit Terms; Industry Terms: Not Available to Industry
Depositor comments: Please visit https://www.biorxiv.org/content/10.1101/2023.05.08.539738v1 for bioRxiv preprint.
How to cite: Tol2_8xCTS-ECFP was a gift from Tatjana Sauka-Spengler (Addgene plasmid # 200249 ; http://n2t.net/addgene:200249 ; RRID:Addgene_200249)
