[The description below was written by a language model from this plasmid's Addgene catalogue record and pLannotate feature annotations shown in this document.]
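Description:
Tol2_8xCTS-ECFP is a zebrafish transgenesis plasmid carrying a synthetic fluorescent reporter for CRISPR-based transcriptional activation. It derives from the pMTB2_NLS_Cas9_NLS_2a_Citrine backbone, which has a pBluescript-like architecture. It is maintained in E. coli through a high-copy ColE1/pUC origin and selected with ampicillin via the β-lactamase gene and its promoter. An f1 phage origin is also present, along with remnants of the lac promoter/operator region, lacZα, a T3 promoter and part of the multiple cloning site.

The payload is the 8xCTS-ECFP cassette, described in the record as the sgRNA2_8xCTS-ECFP reporter. The name implies eight copies of a CRISPR target site recognised by a particular guide RNA (sgRNA2), placed upstream of a cyan fluorescent protein so that a guide-directed dCas9-type activator switches on fluorescence. The annotation does not mark the target-site array or any minimal promoter. These presumably lie in the unannotated stretch just upstream of the fluorescent protein coding sequence, but the record does not state the promoter. The cyan reporter is called ECFP by the depositor, while the automated annotation matches it to mCerulean, a closely related CFP variant. A synthetic poly(A) signal fragment and the human α2-globin RNA polymerase II pause site sit upstream of the cassette, an arrangement commonly used to block read-through transcription and keep background low. An SV40 polyadenylation signal follows the reporter.

The Tol2 transposon arms that would mediate genomic integration with Tol2 transposase are also not annotated, although the catalogue entry says the reporter can be stably integrated by Tol2 transgenesis. The associated work concerns RNA-sensing guide RNAs that modulate CRISPR activators in mammalian cells and zebrafish embryos, for which this plasmid serves as an in vivo readout.
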