Features (pLannotate 1.2.2; 16 found; start..end, strand, type, name):
    353..941     +  rep_origin     ori: high-copy-number ColE1/pMB1/pBR322/pUC origin of replication
   1124..1216    +  CDS            lacI (fragment): lac repressor; lacI; The lac repressor binds to the lac operator to inhibit transcription in E. coli. This inhibition can be relieved by adding lactose or isopropyl-β-D-thiogalactopyranoside (IPTG).
   1229..1250    +  protein_bind   CAP binding site: CAP binding activates transcription in the presence of cAMP. E. coli catabolite activator protein
   1265..1295    +  promoter       lac promoter: promoter for the E. coli lac operon
   1303..1319    +  protein_bind   lac operator: The lac repressor binds to the lac operator to inhibit transcription in E. coli. This inhibition can be relieved by adding lactose or isopropyl-β-D-thiogalactopyranoside (IPTG). lac repressor encoded by lacI
   1364..1382    +  promoter       T3 promoter: promoter for bacteriophage T3 RNA polymerase
   1395..1435    +  misc_feature   MCS (fragment): pBluescript multiple cloning site
   1722..1766    +  polyA_signal   poly(A) signal (fragment): synthetic polyadenylation signal
   1780..1871    +  misc_feature   pause site: RNA polymerase II transcriptional pause signal from the human α2 globin gene
   2278..2997    +  CDS            mCerulean: enhanced monomeric variant of CFP (Rizzo et al., 2004) mammalian codon-optimized
   3023..3144    -  polyA_signal   SV40 poly(A) signal: SV40 polyadenylation signal
   3167..3235    -  CDS            large T antigen (fragment): large T antigen from SV40 (simian virus 40)
   3568..3723    +  CDS            lacZα (fragment): LacZα fragment of β-galactosidase; lacZ fragment
   3728..4182    +  rep_origin     f1 ori (sequence partly withheld): f1 bacteriophage origin of replication; arrow indicates direction of (+) strand synthesis
   4208..4312    +  promoter       AmpR promoter: bla
   4313..182     +  CDS            AmpR (across the origin): β-lactamase; bla; confers resistance to ampicillin, carbenicillin, and related antibiotics
>Addgene plasmid #200249 | Tol2_8xCTS-ECFP | addgene full sequence | sequence record 401189 | Addgene NGS Result
GGTTTATTGCTGATAAATCTGGAGCCGGTGAGCGTGGGTCTCGCGGTATCATTGCAGCACTGGGGCCAGA
TGGTAAGCCCTCCCGTATCGTAGTTATCTACACGACGGGGAGTCAGGCAACTATGGATGAACGAAATAGA
CAGATCGCTGAGATAGGTGCCTCACTGATTAAGCATTGGTAACTGTCAGACCAAGTTTACTCATATATAC
TTTAGATTGATTTAAAACTTCATTTTTAATTTAAAAGGATCTAGGTGAAGATCCTTTTTGATAATCTCAT
GACCAAAATCCCTTAACGTGAGTTTTCGTTCCACTGAGCGTCAGACCCCGTAGAAAAGATCAAAGGATCT
TCTTGAGATCCTTTTTTTCTGCGCGTAATCTGCTGCTTGCAAACAAAAAAACCACCGCTACCAGCGGTGG
TTTGTTTGCCGGATCAAGAGCTACCAACTCTTTTTCCGAAGGTAACTGGCTTCAGCAGAGCGCAGATACC
AAATACTGTTCTTCTAGTGTAGCCGTAGTTAGGCCACCACTTCAAGAACTCTGTAGCACCGCCTACATAC
CTCGCTCTGCTAATCCTGTTACCAGTGGCTGCTGCCAGTGGCGATAAGTCGTGTCTTACCGGGTTGGACT
CAAGACGATAGTTACCGGATAAGGCGCAGCGGTCGGGCTGAACGGGGGGTTCGTGCACACAGCCCAGCTT
GGAGCGAACGACCTACACCGAACTGAGATACCTACAGCGTGAGCTATGAGAAAGCGCCACGCTTCCCGAA
GGGAGAAAGGCGGACAGGTATCCGGTAAGCGGCAGGGTCGGAACAGGAGAGCGCACGAGGGAGCTTCCAG
GGGGAAACGCCTGGTATCTTTATAGTCCTGTCGGGTTTCGCCACCTCTGACTTGAGCGTCGATTTTTGTG
ATGCTCGTCAGGGGGGCGGAGCCTATGGAAAAACGCCAGCAACGCGGCCTTTTTACGGTTCCTGGCCTTT
TGCTGGCCTTTTGCTCACATGTTCTTTCCTGCGTTATCCCCTGATTCTGTGGATAACCGTATTACCGCCT
TTGAGTGAGCTGATACCGCTCGCCGCAGCCGAACGACCGAGCGCAGCGAGTCAGTGAGCGAGGAAGCGGA
AGAGCGCCCAATACGCAAACCGCCTCTCCCCGCGCGTTGGCCGATTCATTAATGCAGCTGGCACGACAGG
TTTCCCGACTGGAAAGCGGGCAGTGAGCGCAACGCAATTAATGTGAGTTAGCTCACTCATTAGGCACCCC
AGGCTTTACACTTTATGCTTCCGGCTCGTATGTTGTGTGGAATTGTGAGCGGATAACAATTTCACACAGG
AAACAGCTATGACCATGATTACGCCAAGCGCGCAATTAACCCTCACTAAAGGGAACAAAAGCTGGAGCTC
CACCGCGGTGGCGGCCGCTCTAGAACTAGTGGATCTGCTGGGCTTGCTGAAGGTAGGGGGTCAAGAACCA
GAGGTGTAAAGTACTTGAGTAATTTTACTTGATTACTGTACTTAAGTATTATTTTTGGGGATTTTTACTT
TACTTGAGTACAATTAAAAATCAATACTTTTACTTTTACTTAATTACATTTTTTTAGAAAAAAAAGTACT
TTTTACTCCTTACAATTTTATTTACAGTCAAAAAGTACTTATTTTTTGGAGATCACTTGGGCCCGGCTCG
AGTAATATTAAGGTACGGGAGGTACTTGGAGCGGCCGCAATAAATATCTTTATTTTCATTACATCTGTGT
GTTGGTTTTTTGTGTGAATCGATAGTACTAACATACGCTCTCCATCAAAACAAAACGAAACAAAACAAAC
TAGCAAAATAGGCTGTCCCCAGTGCAAGTGCAGGTGCCAGAACATTTCTCTATCGATAGCTAGCACTAGT
CCCAGGACAGTACTCCGACTTACTTAATATTTTCATAGCCGAGGACAGTACTCCGACTTACGAGCTCCTA
CTGACCCTACTAGTCCCAGGACAGTACTCCGACTTACTTAATATTTTCATAGCCGAGGACAGTACTCCGA
CTTACGAGCTCTCTAGGGGCCCACTAGTCCCAGGACAGTACTCCGACTTACTTAATATTTTCATAGCCGA
GGACAGTACTCCGACTTACGAGCTCCTACTGACCCTACTAGTCCCAGGACAGTACTCCGACTTACTTAAT
ATTTTCATAGCCGAGGACAGTACTCCGACTTACGAGCTCTCTAGACTAGCGGGGGGCTATAAAAGGGGGT
GGGGGCGTTCGTCCTGCTATCTAGCGTCGCGTTGACCATGGTGAGCAAGGGCGAGGAGCTGTTCACCGGG
GTGGTGCCCATCCTGGTCGAGCTGGACGGCGACGTAAACGGCCACAAGTTCAGCGTGTCCGGCGAGGGCG
AGGGCGATGCCACCTACGGCAAGCTGACCCTGAAGTTCATCTGCACCACCGGCAAGCTGCCCGTGCCCTG
GCCCACCCTCGTGACCACCCTGACCTGGGGCGTGCAGTGCTTCGCCCGCTACCCCGACCACATGAAGCAG
CACGACTTCTTCAAGTCCGCCATGCCCGAAGGCTACGTCCAGGAGCGCACCATCTTCTTCAAGGACGACG
GCAACTACAAGACCCGCGCCGAGGTGAAGTTCGAGGGCGACACCCTGGTGAACCGCATCGAGCTGAAGGG
CATCGACTTCAAGGAGGACGGCAACATCCTGGGGCACAAGCTGGAGTACAACGCCATCAGCGACAACGTC
TATATCACCGCCGACAAGCAGAAGAACGGCATCAAGGCCAACTTCAAGATCCGCCACAACATCGAGGACG
GCAGCGTGCAGCTCGCCGACCACTACCAGCAGAACACCCCCATCGGCGACGGCCCCGTGCTGCTGCCCGA
CAACCACTACCTGAGCACCCAGTCCAAGCTGAGCAAAGACCCCAACGAGAAGCGCGATCACATGGTCCTG
CTGGAGTTCGTGACCGCCGCCGGGATCACTCTCGGCATGGACGAGCTGTACAAGTAAGGCCGGCCGCTTC
GAGCAGACATGATAAGATACATTGATGAGTTTGGACAAACCACAACTAGAATGCAGTGAAAAAAATGCTT
TATTTGTGAAATTTGTGATGCTATTGCTTTATTTGTAACCATTATAAGCTGCAATAAACAAGTTAACAAC
AACAATTGCATTCATTTTATGTTTCAGGTTCAGGGGGAGGTGTGGGAGGTTTTTTAAAGCAAGTAAAACC
TCTACAAATGTGGTAAAATCGATAAGGATCGAGTATGTCGACCGATGCCCTTGAGAGCCAATTGCATTCA
TTTTATGTTTCAGGTTCAGGGGGAGGTGTGGGAGGTTTTTTGATATCCCGGGTTTAAACGCATGCAGATC
TAATACTCAAGTACAATTTTAATGGAGTACTTTTTTACTTTTACTCAAGTAAGATTCTAGCCAGATACTT
TTACTTTTAATTGAGTAAAATTTTCCCTAAGTACTTGTACTTTCACTTGAGTAAAATTTTTGAGTACTTT
TTACACCTCTGTCAAGAACCATATGCCGGTACCCAATTCGCCCTATAGGACGTCGTATTACGCGCGCTCA
CTGGCCGTCGTTTTACAACGTCGTGACTGGGAAAACCCTGGCGTTACCCAACTTAATCGCCTTGCAGCAC
ATCCCCCTTTCGCCAGCTGGCGTAATAGCGAAGAGGCCCGCACCGATCGCCCTTCCCAACAGTTGCGCAG
CCTGAATGGCGAATGGG
[59 nt withheld, positions 3728-3786]
ACCACACCCGCC
[52 nt withheld, positions 3799-3850]
C
[91 nt withheld, positions 3852-3942]
A
[49 nt withheld, positions 3944-3992]
CCTTTGACGTTGGAGTCCACGTTCTTT
[37 nt withheld, positions 4020-4056]
ACCCTATCTCGGTCTATTCTTTTGATTTATAAGGGATTTTGCCGATTTCGGCCTATTGGTTAAAAAATGA
GCTGATTTAACAAAAATTTAACGCGAATTTTAACAAAATATTAACGCTTACAATTTAGGTGGCACTTTTC
GGGGAAATGTGCGCGGAACCCCTATTTGTTTATTTTTCTAAATACATTCAAATATGTATCCGCTCATGAG
ACAATAACCCTGATAAATGCTTCAATAATATTGAAAAAGGAAGAGTATGAGTATTCAACATTTCCGTGTC
GCCCTTATTCCCTTTTTTGCGGCATTTTGCCTTCCTGTTTTTGCTCACCCAGAAACGCTGGTGAAAGTAA
AAGATGCTGAAGATCAGTTGGGTGCACGAGTGGGTTACATCGAACTGGATCTCAACAGCGGTAAGATCCT
TGAGAGTTTTCGCCCCGAAGAACGTTTTCCAATGATGAGCACTTTTAAAGTTCTGCTATGTGGCGCGGTA
TTATCCCGTATTGACGCCGGGCAAGAGCAACTCGGTCGCCGCATACACTATTCTCAGAATGACTTGGTTG
AGTACTCACCAGTCACAGAAAAGCATCTTACGGATGGCATGACAGTAAGAGAATTATGCAGTGCTGCCAT
AACCATGAGTGATAACACTGCGGCCAACTTACTTCTGACAACGATCGGAGGACCGAAGGAGCTAACCGCT
TTTTTGCACAACATGGGGGATCATGTAACTCGCCTTGATCGTTGGGAACCGGAGCTGAATGAAGCCATAC
CAAACGACGAGCGTGACACCACGATGCCTGTAGCAATGGCAACAACGTTGCGCAAACTATTAACTGGCGA
ACTACTTACTCTAGCTTCCCGGCAACAATTAATAGACTGGATGGAGGCGGATAAAGTTGCAGGACCACTT
CTGCGCTCGGCCCTTCCGGCTGGCT
